Addgene plasmid #166131: t1-405(151-154AAAA)
Purpose: Expression of human talin-1 head (aa1-405) in E. coli. Four substitutions in the F1-loop (aa151-154 all mutated to Al). N-terminal His6-tag, Xpress-epitope (DLYDDDDK) and enterokinase cleavage site.
Depositing lab: Vesa Hytönen. Depositing organization: Tampere University, BioMediTech. Publication: The F1 loop of the talin head domain acts as a gatekeeper in integrin activation and clustering. Kukkurainen S, Azizi L, Zhang P, Jacquier MC, Baikoghli M, von Essen M, Tuukkanen A, Laitaoja M, Liu X, Rahikainen R, Orlowski A, Janis J, Maatta JAE, Varjosalo M, Vattulainen I, Rog T, Svergun D, Cheng RH, Wu J, Hytonen VP, Wehrle-Haller B. J Cell Sci. 2020 Oct 12;133(19). pii: 133/19/jcs239202. doi: 10.1242/jcs.239202. PubMed 33046605.
Backbone
  Vector backbone: pTrcHis C
  Backbone manufacturer: Thermo Fisher Scientific, Carlsbad, CA
  Total vector size (bp): 5645
  Modifications to backbone: includes an N-terminal hexahistidine tag (MGGSHHHHHHGMASMTGGQQMGRDLYDDDD- KDRWIRPRA) before the insert.
  Vector type: Bacterial Expression
Growth in bacteria
  Bacterial resistance: Ampicillin, 100 μg/mL
  Growth temperature: 37°C
  Growth strain: DH5alpha
  Growth instructions: Use BL21-Star (DE3), or other suitable strain for expression. 37C for 5h growing after induction. At lower temperature can be O/N. IPTG as the inducing agent
  Copy number: High Copy
Gene/Insert
  Gene/Insert name: T1head1-405(151-154AAAA) (alt name: talin-1 head)
  Species: H. sapiens (human)
  Insert size (bp): 1218
  Mutation: aa1-405 only. Contains 4 amino acid substitutions in the F1-loop (aa151-154 are all mutated to alanines)
  Entrez Gene: TLN1 (a.k.a. ILWEQ, TLN, talin-1)
  Tag / fusion protein: His6-tag, Xpress-epitope (DLYDDDDK) and enterokinase cleavage site (N terminal on insert)
Terms and licenses: Academic/Nonprofit Terms; Industry Terms: Not Available to Industry
How to cite: t1-405(151-154AAAA) was a gift from Vesa Hytönen (Addgene plasmid # 166131 ; http://n2t.net/addgene:166131 ; RRID:Addgene_166131)
