[The description below was written by a language model from this plasmid's Addgene catalogue record and pLannotate feature annotations shown in this document.]
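Description:
t1-405(151-154AAAA) is a bacterial expression plasmid of about 5.6 kb, built on the pTrcHis C backbone, for producing a mutant form of the human talin-1 (TLN1) head domain in E. coli. It replicates from a high-copy ColE1/pMB1-type origin, with the pBR322 bom region and only a fragment of rop remaining, and is selected through the β-lactamase (AmpR) gene conferring ampicillin resistance.

The roughly 1.2 kb insert encodes residues 1–405 of talin-1, with residues 151–154 in the F1 loop all replaced by alanines. Transcription is driven by the hybrid trp/lac trc promoter, which is followed by a lac operator. The plasmid also carries lacI under the lacIq promoter, so expression stays repressed until it is induced with IPTG. Between the promoter and the coding region lie an rrnG antiterminator and a short minicistron that supplies a ribosome-binding site to improve translation of the downstream reading frame. The protein is made with a vector-encoded N-terminal leader comprising a hexahistidine tag for metal-affinity purification, the T7 gene 10 leader peptide, and the Xpress epitope, which includes an enterokinase site so the tag can be cleaved off. The short "capTEV" hit in the annotation appears to correspond to this His-tag stretch. Transcription ends at the rrnB T1 and T2 terminators downstream of the insert. The small tet promoter, yciV and SP6 promoter annotations look like backbone or cloning remnants, and the record assigns them no role.

The construct is intended for recombinant production and purification of the talin head F1-loop mutant. The associated study examined the F1 loop's role in integrin activation and clustering.
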