Features (pLannotate 1.2.2; 21 found; start..end, strand, type, name):
      3..20      +  promoter       tet promoter (fragment): E. coli promoter for tetracycline efflux protein gene
     16..117     -  CDS            yciV (fragment): RNAAM_ECOLI - Also known as trpH From Escherichia coli (strain K12).
    193..222     +  promoter       trc promoter: strong E. coli promoter; hybrid between the trp and lac UV5 promoters
    230..246     +  protein_bind   lac operator: The lac repressor binds to the lac operator to inhibit transcription in E. coli. This inhibition can be relieved by adding lactose or isopropyl-β-D-thiogalactopyranoside (IPTG). lac repressor encoded by lacI
    263..332     +  misc_feature   rrnG antiterminator: antiterminator from the E. coli rrnG leader region (Berg et al., 1989)
    383..409     +  CDS            minicistron: synthetic cistron containing a ribosome binding site (Shine-Dalgarno sequence), for enhancing the bacterial expression of a downstream cistron (Schoner, 1997) This first cistron should terminate 3 bp upstream of the ATG for the second cistron.
    425..445     +  CDS            capTEV™ (fragment): composite tag for in vivo biotinylation, TEV protease cleavage, and 6xHis tagging
    446..478     +  CDS            T7 tag (gene 10 leader): leader peptide from bacteriophage T7 gene 10 promotes efficient translation in E. coli
    482..505     +  CDS            Xpress™ tag: Xpress™ epitope tag, including an enterokinase recognition and cleavage site
    530..1744    +  CDS            TLN1 (fragment): TLN1_HUMAN - Also known as KIAA1027, TLN. Experimental evidence at protein level: Swiss-Prot protein existence level 1. Probably involved in connections of major cytoskeletal structures to the plasma membrane. High molecular weight cytoskeletal protein concentrated at regions of cell-substratum contact and, in lymphocytes, at cell-cell contacts (By similarity). From Homo sapiens (Human).
   1767..1785    -  promoter       SP6 promoter: promoter for bacteriophage SP6 RNA polymerase
   1879..1994    +  ncRNA          5S rRNA: Accession: RF00001 - 5S ribosomal RNA
   1998..2084    +  terminator     rrnB T1 terminator: Escherichia coli rrnB; transcription terminator T1 from the E. coli rrnB gene
   2176..2203    +  terminator     rrnB T2 terminator: transcription terminator T2 from the E. coli rrnB gene
   2222..2313    +  promoter       AmpR promoter: bla
   2314..3174    +  CDS            AmpR: β-lactamase; bla; confers resistance to ampicillin, carbenicillin, and related antibiotics
   3345..3933    +  rep_origin     ori: high-copy-number ColE1/pMB1/pBR322/pUC origin of replication
   4119..4259    -  misc_feature   bom: basis of mobility region from pBR322
   4361..4401    -  CDS            rop (fragment): Rop protein, which maintains plasmids at low copy number; rop
   4445..4522    +  promoter       lacIq promoter: lacI (mutant); In the lacIq allele, a single base change in the promoter boosts expression of the lacI gene about 10-fold.
   4523..5605    +  CDS            lacI: lac repressor; lacI; The lac repressor binds to the lac operator to inhibit transcription in E. coli. This inhibition can be relieved by adding lactose or isopropyl-β-D-thiogalactopyranoside (IPTG).
>Addgene plasmid #166131 | t1-405(151-154AAAA) | addgene full sequence | sequence record 330282 | Addgene NGS Result
GTTTGACAGCTTATCATCGACTGCACGGTGCACCAATGCTTCTGGCGTCAGGCAGCCATCGGAAGCTGTG
GTATGGCTGTGCAGGTCGTAAATCACTGCATAATTCGTGTCGCTCAAGGCGCACTCCCGTTCTGGATAAT
GTTTTTTGCGCCGACATCATAACGGTTCTGGCAAATATTCTGAAATGAGCTGTTGACAATTAATCATCCG
GCTCGTATAATGTGTGGAATTGTGAGCGGATAACAATTTCACACAGGAAACAGCGCCGCTGAGAAAAAGC
GAAGCGGCACTGCTCTTTAACAATTTATCAGACAATCTGTGTGGGCACTCGACCGGAATTATCGATTAAC
TTTATTATTAAAAATTAAAGAGGTATATATTAATGTATCGATTAAATAAGGAGGAATAAACCATGGGGGG
TTCTCATCATCATCATCATCATGGTATGGCTAGCATGACTGGTGGACAGCAAATGGGTCGGGATCTGTAC
GACGATGACGATAAGGATCGATGGATCCGACCTCGAGCCATGGTTGCACTTTCACTGAAGATCAGCATTG
GGAATGTGGTGAAGACGATGCAGTTTGAGCCGTCTACCATGGTGTACGACGCCTGCCGCATCATTCGTGA
GCGGATCCCAGAGGCCCCAGCTGGTCCTCCCAGCGACTTTGGGCTCTTTCTGTCAGATGATGACCCCAAA
AAGGGTATATGGCTGGAGGCTGGGAAAGCTTTGGACTACTACATGCTCCGAAATGGGGACACTATGGAGT
ACAGGAAGAAACAGAGACCCCTGAAGATCCGTATGCTGGATGGAACTGTGAAGACGATCATGGTGGATGA
CTCTAAGACTGTCACTGACATGCTCATGACCATCTGTGCCCGCATTGGCATCACCAATCATGATGAATAT
TCATTGGTTCGAGAGCTGATGGAAGAGAAAAAGGAGGAAATAACAGGGACCTTAAGAAAGGACAAGACAG
CCGCAGCCGCTGAAAAGAAGATGGAGAAACTAAAGCAGAAATTGCACACAGATGATGAGTTGAACTGGCT
GGACCATGGTCGGACACTGAGGGAGCAGGGTGTAGAGGAGCACGAGACGCTGCTGCTGCGGAGGAAGTTC
TTTTACTCAGACCAGAATGTGGATTCCCGGGACCCTGTACAGCTGAACCTCCTGTATGTGCAGGCACGAG
ATGACATCCTGAATGGCTCCCACCCTGTCTCCTTTGACAAGGCCTGTGAGTTTGCTGGCTTCCAATGCCA
GATCCAGTTTGGGCCCCACAATGAGCAGAAGCACAAGGCTGGCTTCCTTGACCTGAAGGACTTCCTGCCC
AAGGAGTATGTGAAGCAGAAGGGAGAGCGTAAGATCTTCCAGGCACACAAGAATTGTGGGCAGATGAGTG
AGATTGAGGCCAAGGTCCGCTACGTGAAGCTAGCCCGTTCTCTCAAGACTTACGGTGTCTCCTTCTTCCT
GGTGAAGGAAAAAATGAAAGGGAAGAACAAGCTAGTGCCCAGGCTTCTGGGCATCACCAAGGAGTGTGTG
ATGCGAGTGGATGAGAAGACCAAGGAAGTGATCCAGGAGTGGAACCTCACCAACATCAAACGCTGGGCTG
CGTCTCCCAAAAGCTTCACCCTGGATTTTGGAGATTACCAAGATGGCTATTACTCAGTACAGACAACTGA
AGGGGAGCAGATTGCACAGCTCATTGCCGGCTACATCGATATCATCCTGAAGAAGAAAAAAAGCTAATGA
GTCTAGAGGGCCCTATTCTATAGTGTCACCTAAATGCTAAAGCTTGGCTGTTTTGGCGGATGAGAGAAGA
TTTTCAGCCTGATACAGATTAAATCAGAACGCAGAAGCGGTCTGATAAAACAGAATTTGCCTGGCGGCAG
TAGCGCGGTGGTCCCACCTGACCCCATGCCGAACTCAGAAGTGAAACGCCGTAGCGCCGATGGTAGTGTG
GGGTCTCCCCATGCGAGAGTAGGGAACTGCCAGGCATCAAATAAAACGAAAGGCTCAGTCGAAAGACTGG
GCCTTTCGTTTTATCTGTTGTTTGTCGGTGAACGCTCTCCTGAGTAGGACAAATCCGCCGGGAGCGGATT
TGAACGTTGCGAAGCAACGGCCCGGAGGGTGGCGGGCAGGACGCCCGCCATAAACTGCCAGGCATCAAAT
TAAGCAGAAGGCCATCCTGACGGATGGCCTTTTTGCGTTTCTACAAACTCTTTTGTTTATTTTTCTAAAT
ACATTCAAATATGTATCCGCTCATGAGACAATAACCCTGATAAATGCTTCAATAATATTGAAAAAGGAAG
AGTATGAGTATTCAACATTTCCGTGTCGCCCTTATTCCCTTTTTTGCGGCATTTTGCCTTCCTGTTTTTG
CTCACCCAGAAACGCTGGTGAAAGTAAAAGATGCTGAAGATCAGTTGGGTGCACGAGTGGGTTACATCGA
ACTGGATCTCAACAGCGGTAAGATCCTTGAGAGTTTTCGCCCCGAAGAACGTTTTCCAATGATGAGCACT
TTTAAAGTTCTGCTATGTGGCGCGGTATTATCCCGTGTTGACGCCGGGCAAGAGCAACTCGGTCGCCGCA
TACACTATTCTCAGAATGACTTGGTTGAGTACTCACCAGTCACAGAAAAGCATCTTACGGATGGCATGAC
AGTAAGAGAATTATGCAGTGCTGCCATAACCATGAGTGATAACACTGCGGCCAACTTACTTCTGACAACG
ATCGGAGGACCGAAGGAGCTAACCGCTTTTTTGCACAACATGGGGGATCATGTAACTCGCCTTGATCGTT
GGGAACCGGAGCTGAATGAAGCCATACCAAACGACGAGCGTGACACCACGATGCCTGTAGCAATGGCAAC
AACGTTGCGCAAACTATTAACTGGCGAACTACTTACTCTAGCTTCCCGGCAACAATTAATAGACTGGATG
GAGGCGGATAAAGTTGCAGGACCACTTCTGCGCTCGGCCCTTCCGGCTGGCTGGTTTATTGCTGATAAAT
CTGGAGCCGGTGAGCGTGGGTCTCGCGGTATCATTGCAGCACTGGGGCCAGATGGTAAGCCCTCCCGTAT
CGTAGTTATCTACACGACGGGGAGTCAGGCAACTATGGATGAACGAAATAGACAGATCGCTGAGATAGGT
GCCTCACTGATTAAGCATTGGTAACTGTCAGACCAAGTTTACTCATATATACTTTAGATTGATTTAAAAC
TTCATTTTTAATTTAAAAGGATCTAGGTGAAGATCCTTTTTGATAATCTCATGACCAAAATCCCTTAACG
TGAGTTTTCGTTCCACTGAGCGTCAGACCCCGTAGAAAAGATCAAAGGATCTTCTTGAGATCCTTTTTTT
CTGCGCGTAATCTGCTGCTTGCAAACAAAAAAACCACCGCTACCAGCGGTGGTTTGTTTGCCGGATCAAG
AGCTACCAACTCTTTTTCCGAAGGTAACTGGCTTCAGCAGAGCGCAGATACCAAATACTGTCCTTCTAGT
GTAGCCGTAGTTAGGCCACCACTTCAAGAACTCTGTAGCACCGCCTACATACCTCGCTCTGCTAATCCTG
TTACCAGTGGCTGCTGCCAGTGGCGATAAGTCGTGTCTTACCGGGTTGGACTCAAGACGATAGTTACCGG
ATAAGGCGCAGCGGTCGGGCTGAACGGGGGGTTCGTGCACACAGCCCAGCTTGGAGCGAACGACCTACAC
CGAACTGAGATACCTACAGCGTGAGCTATGAGAAAGCGCCACGCTTCCCGAAGGGAGAAAGGCGGACAGG
TATCCGGTAAGCGGCAGGGTCGGAACAGGAGAGCGCACGAGGGAGCTTCCAGGGGGAAACGCCTGGTATC
TTTATAGTCCTGTCGGGTTTCGCCACCTCTGACTTGAGCGTCGATTTTTGTGATGCTCGTCAGGGGGGCG
GAGCCTATGGAAAAACGCCAGCAACGCGGCCTTTTTACGGTTCCTGGCCTTTTGCTGGCCTTTTGCTCAC
ATGTTCTTTCCTGCGTTATCCCCTGATTCTGTGGATAACCGTATTACCGCCTTTGAGTGAGCTGATACCG
CTCGCCGCAGCCGAACGACCGAGCGCAGCGAGTCAGTGAGCGAGGAAGCGGAAGAGCGCCTGATGCGGTA
TTTTCTCCTTACGCATCTGTGCGGTATTTCACACCGCATATGGTGCACTCTCAGTACAATCTGCTCTGAT
GCCGCATAGTTAAGCCAGTATACACTCCGCTATCGCTACGTGACTGGGTCATGGCTGCGCCCCGACACCC
GCCAACACCCGCTGACGCGCCCTGACGGGCTTGTCTGCTCCCGGCATCCGCTTACAGACAAGCTGTGACC
GTCTCCGGGAGCTGCATGTGTCAGAGGTTTTCACCGTCATCACCGAAACGCGCGAGGCAGCAGATCAATT
CGCGCGCGAAGGCGAAGCGGCATGCATTTACGTTGACACCATCGAATGGTGCAAAACCTTTCGCGGTATG
GCATGATAGCGCCCGGAAGAGAGTCAATTCAGGGTGGTGAATGTGAAACCAGTAACGTTATACGATGTCG
CAGAGTATGCCGGTGTCTCTTATCAGACCGTTTCCCGCGTGGTGAACCAGGCCAGCCACGTTTCTGCGAA
AACGCGGGAAAAAGTGGAAGCGGCGATGGCGGAGCTGAATTACATTCCCAACCGCGTGGCACAACAACTG
GCGGGCAAACAGTCGTTGCTGATTGGCGTTGCCACCTCCAGTCTGGCCCTGCACGCGCCGTCGCAAATTG
TCGCGGCGATTAAATCTCGCGCCGATCAACTGGGTGCCAGCGTGGTGGTGTCGATGGTAGAACGAAGCGG
CGTCGAAGCCTGTAAAGCGGCGGTGCACAATCTTCTCGCGCAACGCGTCAGTGGGCTGATCATTAACTAT
CCGCTGGATGACCAGGATGCCATTGCTGTGGAAGCTGCCTGCACTAATGTTCCGGCGTTATTTCTTGATG
TCTCTGACCAGACACCCATCAACAGTATTATTTTCTCCCATGAAGACGGTACGCGACTGGGCGTGGAGCA
TCTGGTCGCATTGGGTCACCAGCAAATCGCGCTGTTAGCGGGCCCATTAAGTTCTGTCTCGGCGCGTCTG
CGTCTGGCTGGCTGGCATAAATATCTCACTCGCAATCAAATTCAGCCGATAGCGGAACGGGAAGGCGACT
GGAGTGCCATGTCCGGTTTTCAACAAACCATGCAAATGCTGAATGAGGGCATCGTTCCCACTGCGATGCT
GGTTGCCAACGATCAGATGGCGCTGGGCGCAATGCGCGCCATTACCGAGTCCGGGCTGCGCGTTGGTGCG
GATATCTCGGTAGTGGGATACGACGATACCGAAGACAGCTCATGTTATATCCCGCCGTTAACCACCATCA
AACAGGATTTTCGCCTGCTGGGGCAAACCAGCGTGGACCGCTTGCTGCAACTCTCTCAGGGCCAGGCGGT
GAAGGGCAATCAGCTGTTGCCCGTCTCACTGGTGAAAAGAAAAACCACCCTGGCGCCCAATACGCAAACC
GCCTCTCCCCGCGCGTTGGCCGATTCATTAATGCAGCTGGCACGACAGGTTTCCCGACTGGAAAGCGGGC
AGTGAGCGCAACGCAATTAATGTAAGTTAGCGCGAATTGATCTG
